Addgene plasmid #215550: PBAN-iETV2-IRES-mCherry
Purpose: Dox-inducible expression of ETV2 for endothelial cell differentiation
Depositing lab: Kai Wang.
Backbone
  Vector backbone: pUC19
  Vector type: Mammalian Expression
Growth in bacteria
  Bacterial resistance: Ampicillin, 100 μg/mL
  Growth temperature: 37°C
  Growth strain: DH5alpha
  Copy number: High Copy
Gene/Insert
  Gene/Insert name: ETV2
  Species: H. sapiens (human)
  Insert size (bp): 1029
  Entrez Gene: ETV2 (a.k.a. ER71, ETSRP71)
  Cloning method: Gibson Cloning
Terms and licenses: Academic/Nonprofit Terms; Industry Terms: Not Available to Industry
How to cite: PBAN-iETV2-IRES-mCherry was a gift from Kai Wang (Addgene plasmid # 215550 ; http://n2t.net/addgene:215550 ; RRID:Addgene_215550)
