[The description below was written by a language model from this plasmid's Addgene catalogue record and pLannotate feature annotations shown in this document.]
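Description:
PBAN-iETV2-IRES-mCherry is a 9.8 kb mammalian expression plasmid built on a pUC19-type backbone that provides an all-in-one doxycycline-inducible system for human ETV2. In bacteria it is maintained as a high-copy plasmid through the ColE1/pUC origin and selected with ampicillin via the bla gene. An f1 origin and remnants of the lacZα/lac promoter region are also present as backbone carry-over.

The inducible unit consists of a TRE3G Tet-responsive promoter driving the ETV2 coding sequence (about 1 kb), followed by an EMCV IRES and mCherry and terminated by a bGH polyadenylation signal. ETV2 and the red fluorescent reporter are therefore translated from a single bicistronic transcript, and mCherry fluorescence marks induced cells. Downstream, a second constitutive cassette uses the EF-1α core promoter joined to a truncated HTLV-1 LTR segment to express a reverse tetracycline transactivator (annotated as an rtTA3 fragment with a VP16-derived activation domain). This is followed by a puromycin N-acetyltransferase gene and an SV40 poly(A) signal. The annotation does not identify the element linking the transactivator and PuroR. In the presence of doxycycline the transactivator binds TRE3G and switches on ETV2 and mCherry, while puromycin allows selection of cells carrying the construct.

Short fragments annotated as lambda phage portal protein flank the two cassettes. These may be spurious matches, and the table annotates no transposon repeats or other integration elements, so the record does not state the mode of stable delivery. The stated purpose is dox-inducible ETV2 expression to drive endothelial cell differentiation. ETV2 is an ETS-family transcription factor.
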