Features (pLannotate 1.2.2; 24 found; start..end, strand, type, name):
      1..105     -  promoter       AmpR promoter: bla
    158..586     -  rep_origin     f1 ori (sequence partly withheld): f1 bacteriophage origin of replication; arrow indicates direction of (+) strand synthesis
    591..746     -  CDS            lacZα (fragment): LacZα fragment of β-galactosidase; lacZ fragment
    748..867     +  CDS            B (fragment): PORTL_LAMBD - Experimental evidence at protein level: Swiss-Prot protein existence level 1. Forms the portal vertex of the capsid (PubMed:6228056, PubMed:6232391). This portal plays critical roles in head assembly, genome packaging, neck/tail attachment, and genome ejection (Probable). The portal protein multimerizes as a single ring-shaped homododecamer arranged around a central channel (PubMed:6232391). Binds to the terminase subunits to form the packaging machine (PubMed:7799432). From Escherichia phage lambda (Bacteriophage lambda).
   1385..1763    +  promoter       TRE3G promoter: 3rd-generation Tet-responsive promoter that can be activated by binding of Tet-On® 3G
   1795..2820    +  CDS            ETV2: ETV2_HUMAN - Also known as ER71, ETSRP71. Experimental evidence at transcript level: Swiss-Prot protein existence level 2. Binds to DNA sequences containing the consensus pentanucleotide 5'-CGGA[AT]-3'. From Homo sapiens (Human).
   2953..3415    +  misc_feature   IRES: internal ribosome entry site (IRES) of the encephalomyocarditis virus (EMCV)
   3429..4136    +  CDS            mCherry: mCherry is a basic (constitutively fluorescent) red fluorescent protein published in 2004, derived from Discosoma sp.. It is reported to be a very rapidly-maturing monomer with low acid sensitivity.
   4152..4359    +  polyA_signal   bGH poly(A) signal: bovine growth hormone polyadenylation signal
   4436..4647    +  promoter       EF-1α core promoter: core promoter for human elongation factor EF-1α
   4660..4928    +  LTR            5' LTR (truncated): truncated 5' long terminal repeat (LTR) from human T-cell leukemia virus (HTLV) type 1
   4962..5659    +  CDS            rtTA3 (fragment): reverse tetracycline transactivator 3 activates expression from Tet-responsive promoters in the presence of doxycycline
   5589..5699    +  CDS            VP48: 3 tandem repeats of the minimal activation domain of herpes simplex virus VP16 (Cheng et al., 2013)
   5760..6359    +  CDS            PuroR: puromycin N-acetyltransferase; pac from Streptomyces alboniger; confers resistance to puromycin
   6360..6387    +  misc_feature   WPRE (fragment): woodchuck hepatitis virus posttranscriptional regulatory element
   6392..6513    +  polyA_signal   SV40 poly(A) signal: SV40 polyadenylation signal
   6531..6623    +  ncRNA          G-CSF SLDE: Accession: RF00183 - G-CSF factor stem-loop destabilising element (SLDE)
   7320..7787    +  CDS            B (fragment): PORTL_LAMBD - Experimental evidence at protein level: Swiss-Prot protein existence level 1. Forms the portal vertex of the capsid (PubMed:6228056, PubMed:6232391). This portal plays critical roles in head assembly, genome packaging, neck/tail attachment, and genome ejection (Probable). The portal protein multimerizes as a single ring-shaped homododecamer arranged around a central channel (PubMed:6232391). Binds to the terminase subunits to form the packaging machine (PubMed:7799432). From Escherichia phage lambda (Bacteriophage lambda).
   7825..7841    -  protein_bind   lac operator: The lac repressor binds to the lac operator to inhibit transcription in E. coli. This inhibition can be relieved by adding lactose or isopropyl-β-D-thiogalactopyranoside (IPTG). lac repressor encoded by lacI
   7849..7879    -  promoter       lac promoter: promoter for the E. coli lac operon
   7894..7915    -  protein_bind   CAP binding site: CAP binding activates transcription in the presence of cAMP. E. coli catabolite activator protein
   7928..8020    -  CDS            lacI (fragment): lac repressor; lacI; The lac repressor binds to the lac operator to inhibit transcription in E. coli. This inhibition can be relieved by adding lactose or isopropyl-β-D-thiogalactopyranoside (IPTG).
   8203..8791    -  rep_origin     ori: high-copy-number ColE1/pMB1/pBR322/pUC origin of replication
   8962..9822    -  CDS            AmpR: β-lactamase; bla; confers resistance to ampicillin, carbenicillin, and related antibiotics
>Addgene plasmid #215550 | PBAN-iETV2-IRES-mCherry | addgene full sequence | sequence record 425295 | Addgene NGS Result
ACTCTTCCTTTTTCAATATTATTGAAGCATTTATCAGGGTTATTGTCTCATGAGCGGATACATATTTGAA
TGTATTTAGAAAAATAAACAAATAGGGGTTCCGCGCACATTTCCCCGAAAAGTGCCACCTAAATTGTAAG
CGTTAATATTTTGTTAAAATTCGCGTTAAATTTTTGTTAAATCAGCTCATTTTTTAACCAATAGGCCGAA
ATCGGCAAAATCCCTTATAAATCAAAAGAATAGACCGAGATAGGGT
[37 nt withheld, positions 257-293]
AAAGAACGTGGACTCCAACGTCAAAGG
[49 nt withheld, positions 321-369]
T
[91 nt withheld, positions 371-461]
G
[124 nt withheld, positions 463-586]
CCCATTCGCCATTCAGGCTGCGCAACTGTTGGGAAGGGCGATCGGTGCGGGCCTCTTCGCTATTACGCCA
GCTGGCGAAAGGGGGATGTGCTGCAAGGCGATTAAGTTGGGTAACGCCAGGGTTTTCCCAGTCACGACGT
TGTAAAACGACGGCCAGTGAGCGCGCCTCGTTCATTCACGTTTTTGAACCCGTGGAGGACGGGCAGACTC
GCGGTGCAAATGTGTTTTACAGCGTGATGGAGCAGATGAAGATGCTCGACACGCTGCAGAACACGCAGCT
AGATTAACCCTAGAAAGATAATCATATTGTGACGTACGTTAAAGATAATCATGTGTAAAATTGACGCATG
TGTTTTATCGGTCTGTATATCGAGGTTTATTTATTAATTTGAATAGATATTAAGTTTTATTATATTTACA
CTTACATACTAATAATAAATTCAACAAACAATTTATTTATGTTTATTTATTTATTAAAAAAAACAAAAAC
TCAAAATTTCTTCTATAAAGTAACAAAACTTTTATGAGGGACAGCCCCCCCCCAAAGCCCCCAGGGATGT
AATTACGTCCCTCCCCCGCTAGGGGGCAGCAGCGAGCCGCCCGGGGCTCCGCTCCGGTCCGGCGCTCCCC
CCGCATCCCCGAGCCGGCAGCGTGCGGGGACAGCCCGGGCACGGGGAAGGTGGCACGGGATCGCTTTCCT
CTGAACGCTTCTCGCTGCTCTTTGAGCCTGCAGACACCTGGGGGGATACGGGGAAAAGGCCTCCACGGCC
ACTAGTCTTTCGTCTTCAAGAATTCCTCGAGTTTACTCCCTATCAGTGATAGAGAACGTATGAAGAGTTT
ACTCCCTATCAGTGATAGAGAACGTATGCAGACTTTACTCCCTATCAGTGATAGAGAACGTATAAGGAGT
TTACTCCCTATCAGTGATAGAGAACGTATGACCAGTTTACTCCCTATCAGTGATAGAGAACGTATCTACA
GTTTACTCCCTATCAGTGATAGAGAACGTATATCCAGTTTACTCCCTATCAGTGATAGAGAACGTATAAG
CTTTAGGCGTGTACGGTGGGCGCCTATAAAAGCAGAGCTCGTTTAGTGAACCGTCAGATCGCCTGGAGCA
ATTCCACAACACTTTTGTCTTATACCAACTTTCCGTACCACTTCCTACCCTCGTAAAGGTCTAGAGCTAG
CGGCGCGCCGTTGCCACCATGGATTTGTGGAATTGGGATGAGGCATCACCTCAAGAGGTTCCGCCTGGTA
ACAAACTTGCAGGGCTCGAAGGAGCCAAATTAGGCTTCTGTTTCCCTGATCTGGCACTCCAAGGGGACAC
GCCGACAGCGACAGCAGAGACATGCTGGAAAGGTACAAGCTCATCCCTGGCAAGCTTCCCACAGCTGGAC
TGGGGCTCCGCGTTACTGCACCCAGAAGTTCCATGGGGGGCGGAGCCCGACTCTCAGGCTCTTCCGTGGT
CCGGGGACTGGACAGACATGGCGTGCACAGCCTGGGACTCTTGGAGCGGCGCCTCGCAGACCCTGGGCCC
CGCCCCTCTCGGCCCGGGCCCCATCCCCGCCGCCGGCTCCGAAGGCGCCGCGGGCCAGAACTGCGTCCCC
GTGGCGGGAGAGGCCACCTCGTGGTCGCGCGCCCAGGCCGCCGGGAGCAACACCAGCTGGGACTGTTCTG
TGGGGCCCGACGGCGATACCTACTGGGGCAGTGGCCTGGGCGGGGAGCCGCGCACGGACTGTACCATTTC
GTGGGGCGGGCCCGCGGGCCCGGACTGTACCACCTCCTGGAACCCGGGGCTGCATGCGGGTGGCACCACC
TCTTTGAAGCGGTACCAGAGCTCAGCTCTCACCGTTTGCTCCGAACCGAGCCCGCAGTCGGACCGTGCCA
GTTTGGCTCGATGCCCCAAAACTAACCACCGAGGTCCCATTCAGCTGTGGCAGTTCCTCCTGGAGCTGCT
CCACGACGGGGCGCGTAGCAGCTGCATCCGTTGGACTGGCAACAGCCGCGAGTTCCAGCTGTGCGACCCC
AAAGAGGTGGCTCGGCTGTGGGGCGAGCGCAAGAGAAAGCCGGGCATGAATTACGAGAAGCTGAGCCGGG
GCCTTCGCTACTACTATCGCCGCGACATCGTGCGCAAGAGCGGGGGGCGAAAGTACACGTACCGCTTCGG
GGGCCGCGTGCCCAGCCTAGCCTATCCGGACTGTGCGGGAGGCGGACGGGGAGCAGAGACACAATAAAAC
CTTGTACAAAGTGGGCCCCTCTCCCTCCCCCCCCCCTAACGTTACTGGCCGAAGCCGCTTGGAATAAGGC
CGGTGTGCGTTTGTCTATATGTTATTTTCCACCATATTGCCGTCTTTTGGCAATGTGAGGGCCCGGAAAC
CTGGCCCTGTCTTCTTGACGAGCATTCCTAGGGGTCTTTCCCCTCTCGCCAAAGGAATGCAAGGTCTGTT
GAATGTCGTGAAGGAAGCAGTTCCTCTGGAAGCTTCTTGAAGACAAACAACGTCTGTAGCGACCCTTTGC
AGGCAGCGGAACCCCCCACCTGGCGACAGGTGCCTCTGCGGCCAAAAGCCACGTGTATAAGATACACCTG
CAAAGGCGGCACAACCCCAGTGCCACGTTGTGAGTTGGATAGTTGTGGAAAGAGTCAAATGGCTCTCCTC
AAGCGTATTCAACAAGGGGCTGAAGGATGCCCAGAAGGTACCCCATTGTATGGGATCTGATCTGGGGCCT
CGGTGCACATGCTTTACATGTGTTTAGTCGAGGTTAAAAAAACGTCTAGGCCCCCCGAACCACGGGGACG
TGGTTTTCCTTTGAAAAACACGATGATAATATGGCCACAACCATGGTGAGCAAGGGCGAGGAGGATAACA
TGGCCATCATCAAGGAGTTCATGCGCTTCAAGGTGCACATGGAGGGCTCCGTGAACGGCCACGAGTTCGA
GATCGAGGGCGAGGGCGAGGGCCGCCCCTACGAGGGCACCCAGACCGCCAAGCTGAAGGTGACCAAGGGT
GGCCCCCTGCCCTTCGCCTGGGACATCCTGTCCCCTCAGTTCATGTACGGCTCCAAGGCCTACGTGAAGC
ACCCCGCCGACATCCCCGACTACTTGAAGCTGTCCTTCCCCGAGGGCTTCAAGTGGGAGCGCGTGATGAA
CTTCGAGGACGGCGGCGTGGTGACCGTGACCCAGGACTCCTCCCTGCAGGACGGCGAGTTCATCTACAAG
GTGAAGCTGCGCGGCACCAACTTCCCCTCCGACGGCCCCGTAATGCAGAAGAAGACCATGGGCTGGGAGG
CCTCCTCCGAGCGGATGTACCCCGAGGACGGCGCCCTGAAGGGCGAGATCAAGCAGAGGCTGAAGCTGAA
GGACGGCGGCCACTACGACGCTGAGGTCAAGACCACCTACAAGGCCAAGAAGCCCGTGCAGCTGCCCGGC
GCCTACAACGTCAACATCAAGTTGGACATCACCTCCCACAACGAGGACTACACCATCGTGGAACAGTACG
AACGCGCCGAGGGCCGCCACTCCACCGGCGGCATGGACGAGCTGTACAAGTGAGGTACCCCTCGACTGTG
CCTTCTAGTTGCCAGCCATCTGTTGTTTGCCCCTCCCCCGTGCCTTCCTTGACCCTGGAAGGTGCCACTC
CCACTGTCCTTTCCTAATAAAATGAGGAAATTGCATCGCATTGTCTGAGTAGGTGTCATTCTATTCTGGG
GGGTGGGGTGGGGCAGGACAGCAAGGGGGAGGATTGGGAAGACAATAGCAGGCATGCTGGGGATGCGGTG
GGCTCTTCGAATTTAAATCGGATCCAGCTGAATCTAAGTGGATCTGCGATCGCTCCGGTGCCCGTCAGTG
GGCAGAGCGCACATCGCCCACAGTCCCCGAGAAGTTGGGGGGAGGGGTCGGCAATTGAACGGGTGCCTAG
AGAAGGTGGCGCGGGGTAAACTGGGAAAGTGATGTCGTGTACTGGCTCCGCCTTTTTCCCGAGGGTGGGG
GAGAACCGTATATAAGTGCAGTAGTCGCCGTGAACGTTCTTTTTCGCAACGGGTTTGCCGCCAGAACACA
GCTGAAGCTTCGAGGGGCTCGCATCTCTCCTTCACGCGCCCGCCGCCCTACCTGAGGCCGCCATCCACGC
CGGTTGAGTCGCGTTCTGCCGCCTCCCGCCTGTGGTGCCTCCTGAACTGCGTCCGCCGTCTAGGTAAGTT
TAAAGCTCAGGTCGAGACCGGGCCTTTGTCCGGCGCTCCCTTGGAGCCTACCTAGACTCAGCCGGCTCTC
CACGCTTTGCCTGACCCTGCTTGCTCAACTCTACGTCTTTGTTTCGTTTTCTGTTCTGCGCCGTTACAGA
TCTAAGCTGTGACCGGCGCCTACTCTAGAGCCGCCATGTCTAGACTGGACAAGAGCAAAGTCATAAACTC
TGCTCTGGAATTACTCAATGGAGTCGGTATCGAAGGCCTGACGACAAGGAAACTCGCTCAAAAGCTGGGA
GTTGAGCAGCCTACCCTGTACTGGCACGTGAAGAACAAGCGGGCCCTGCTCGATGCCCTGCCAATCGAGA
TGCTGGACAGGCATCATACCCACTCCTGCCCCCTGGAAGGCGAGTCATGGCAAGACTTTCTGCGGAACAA
CGCCAAGTCATACCGCTGTGCTCTCCTCTCACATCGCGACGGGGCTAAAGTGCATCTCGGCACCCGCCCA
ACAGAGAAACAGTACGAAACCCTGGAAAATCAGCTCGCGTTCCTGTGTCAGCAAGGCTTCTCCCTGGAGA
ACGCACTGTACGCTCTGTCCGCCGTGGGCCACTTTACACTGGGCTGCGTATTGGAGGAACAGGAGCATCA
AGTAGCAAAAGAGGAAAGAGAGACACCTACCACCGATTCTATGCCCCCACTTCTGAAACAAGCAATTGAG
CTGTTCGACCGGCAGGGAGCCGAACCTGCCTTCCTTTTCGGCCTGGAACTAATCATATGTGGCCTGGAGA
AACAGCTAAAGTGCGAAAGCGGCGGGCCGACCGACGCCCTTGACGATTTTGACTTAGACATGCTCCCAGC
CGATGCCCTTGACGACTTTGACCTTGATATGCTGCCTGCTGACGCTCTTGACGATTTTGACCTTGACATG
CTCCCCGGGGAGGGCAGAGGAAGTCTTCTAACATGCGGTGACGTGGAGGAGAATCCCGGCCCTATGACCG
AGTACAAGCCCACGGTGCGCCTCGCCACCCGCGACGACGTCCCCAGGGCCGTACGCACCCTCGCCGCCGC
GTTCGCCGACTACCCCGCCACGCGCCACACCGTCGATCCGGACCGCCACATCGAGCGGGTCACCGAGCTG
CAAGAACTCTTCCTCACGCGCGTCGGGCTCGACATCGGCAAGGTGTGGGTCGCGGACGACGGCGCCGCGG
TGGCGGTCTGGACCACGCCGGAGAGCGTCGAAGCGGGGGCGGTGTTCGCCGAGATCGGCCCGCGCATGGC
CGAGTTGAGCGGTTCCCGGCTGGCCGCGCAGCAACAGATGGAAGGCCTCCTGGCGCCGCACCGGCCCAAG
GAGCCCGCGTGGTTCCTGGCCACCGTCGGCGTCTCGCCCGACCACCAGGGCAAGGGTCTGGGCAGCGCCG
TCGTGCTCCCCGGAGTGGAGGCGGCCGAGCGCGCCGGGGTGCCCGCCTTCCTGGAGACCTCCGCGCCCCG
CAACCTCCCCTTCTACGAGCGGCTCGGCTTCACCGTCACCGCCGACGTCGAGGTGCCCGAAGGACCGCGC
ACCTGGTGCATGACCCGCAAGCCCGGTGCCTGAAATCAACCTCTGGATTACAAAATTTGTGGGTAAACTT
GTTTATTGCAGCTTATAATGGTTACAAATAAAGCAATAGCATCACAAATTTCACAAATAAAGCATTTTTT
TCACTGCATTCTAGTTGTGGTTTGTCCAAACTCATCAATGTATCTTATCATGTCTGGAATTGACTCAAAT
GATGTCAATTAGTCTATCAGAAGCTCATCTGGTCTCCCTTCCGGGGGACAAGACATCCCTGTTTAATATT
TAAACAGCAGTGTTCCCAAACTGGGTTCTTATATCCCTTGCTCTGGTCAACCAGGTTGCAGGGTTTCCTG
TCCTCACAGGAACGAAGTCCCTAAAGAAACAGTGGCAGCCAGGTTTAGCCCCGGAATTGACTGGATTCCT
TTTTTAGGGCCCATTGGTATGGCTTTTTCCCCGTATCCCCCCAGGTGTCTGCAGGCTCAAAGAGCAGCGA
GAAGCGTTCAGAGGAAAGCGATCCCGTGCCACCTTCCCCGTGCCCGGGCTGTCCCCGCACGCTGCCGGCT
CGGGGATGCGGGGGGAGCGCCGGACCGGAGCGGAGCCCCGGGCGGCTCGCTGCTGCCCCCTAGCGGGGGA
GGGACGTAATTACATCCCTGGGGGCTTTGGGGGGGGGCTGTCCCTGATATCTATAACAAGAAAATATATA
TATAATAAGTTATCACGTAAGTAGAACATGAAATAACAATATAATTATCGTATGAGTTAAATCTTAAAAG
TCACGTAAAAGATAATCATGCGTCATTTTGACTCACGCGGTCGTTATAGTTCAAAATCAGTGACACTTAC
CGCATTGACAAGCACGCCTCACGGGAGCTCCAAGCGGCGACTGAGATGTCCTAAATGCACAGCGACGGAT
TCGCGCTATTTAGAAAGAGAGAGCAATATTTCAAGAATGCATGCGTCAATTTTACGCAGACTATCTTTCT
AGGGTTAATCTAGCTGCATCAGGATCATATCGTCGGGTCTTTTTTCCGGCTCAGTCATCGCCCAAGCTGG
CGCTATCTGGGCATCGGGGAGGAAGAAGCCCGTGCCTTTTCCCGCGAGGTTGAAGCGGCATGGAAAGAGT
TTGCCGAGGATGACTGCTGCTGCATTGACGTTGAGCGAAAACGCACGTTTACCATGATGATTCGGGAAGG
TGTGGCCATGCACGCCTTTAACGGTGAACTGTTCGTTCAGGCCACCTGGGATACCAGTTCGTCGCGGCTT
TTCCGGACACAGTTCCGGATGGTCAGCCCGAAGCGCATCAGCAACCCGAACAATACCGGCGACAGCCGGA
ACTGCCGTGCCGGTGTGCAGATTAATGACAGCGGTGCGGCGCTGGGATATTACGTCAGCGAGGACGGGTA
TCCTGGCTGGATGCCGCAGAAATGGACATGGATACCCCGTGAGTTACCCGGCGGGCGCGCTTGGCGTAAT
CATGGTCATAGCTGTTTCCTGTGTGAAATTGTTATCCGCTCACAATTCCACACAACATACGAGCCGGAAG
CATAAAGTGTAAAGCCTGGGGTGCCTAATGAGTGAGCTAACTCACATTAATTGCGTTGCGCTCACTGCCC
GCTTTCCAGTCGGGAAACCTGTCGTGCCAGCTGCATTAATGAATCGGCCAACGCGCGGGGAGAGGCGGTT
TGCGTATTGGGCGCTCTTCCGCTTCCTCGCTCACTGACTCGCTGCGCTCGGTCGTTCGGCTGCGGCGAGC
GGTATCAGCTCACTCAAAGGCGGTAATACGGTTATCCACAGAATCAGGGGATAACGCAGGAAAGAACATG
TGAGCAAAAGGCCAGCAAAAGGCCAGGAACCGTAAAAAGGCCGCGTTGCTGGCGTTTTTCCATAGGCTCC
GCCCCCCTGACGAGCATCACAAAAATCGACGCTCAAGTCAGAGGTGGCGAAACCCGACAGGACTATAAAG
ATACCAGGCGTTTCCCCCTGGAAGCTCCCTCGTGCGCTCTCCTGTTCCGACCCTGCCGCTTACCGGATAC
CTGTCCGCCTTTCTCCCTTCGGGAAGCGTGGCGCTTTCTCATAGCTCACGCTGTAGGTATCTCAGTTCGG
TGTAGGTCGTTCGCTCCAAGCTGGGCTGTGTGCACGAACCCCCCGTTCAGCCCGACCGCTGCGCCTTATC
CGGTAACTATCGTCTTGAGTCCAACCCGGTAAGACACGACTTATCGCCACTGGCAGCAGCCACTGGTAAC
AGGATTAGCAGAGCGAGGTATGTAGGCGGTGCTACAGAGTTCTTGAAGTGGTGGCCTAACTACGGCTACA
CTAGAAGAACAGTATTTGGTATCTGCGCTCTGCTGAAGCCAGTTACCTTCGGAAAAAGAGTTGGTAGCTC
TTGATCCGGCAAACAAACCACCGCTGGTAGCGGTGGTTTTTTTGTTTGCAAGCAGCAGATTACGCGCAGA
AAAAAAGGATCTCAAGAAGATCCTTTGATCTTTTCTACGGGGTCTGACGCTCAGTGGAACGAAAACTCAC
GTTAAGGGATTTTGGTCATGAGATTATCAAAAAGGATCTTCACCTAGATCCTTTTAAATTAAAAATGAAG
TTTTAAATCAATCTAAAGTATATATGAGTAAACTTGGTCTGACAGTTACCAATGCTTAATCAGTGAGGCA
CCTATCTCAGCGATCTGTCTATTTCGTTCATCCATAGTTGCCTGACTCCCCGTCGTGTAGATAACTACGA
TACGGGAGGGCTTACCATCTGGCCCCAGTGCTGCAATGATACCGCGAGACCCACGCTCACCGGCTCCAGA
TTTATCAGCAATAAACCAGCCAGCCGGAAGGGCCGAGCGCAGAAGTGGTCCTGCAACTTTATCCGCCTCC
ATCCAGTCTATTAATTGTTGCCGGGAAGCTAGAGTAAGTAGTTCGCCAGTTAATAGTTTGCGCAACGTTG
TTGCCATTGCTACAGGCATCGTGGTGTCACGCTCGTCGTTTGGTATGGCTTCATTCAGCTCCGGTTCCCA
ACGATCAAGGCGAGTTACATGATCCCCCATGTTGTGCAAAAAAGCGGTTAGCTCCTTCGGTCCTCCGATC
GTTGTCAGAAGTAAGTTGGCCGCAGTGTTATCACTCATGGTTATGGCAGCACTGCATAATTCTCTTACTG
TCATGCCATCCGTAAGATGCTTTTCTGTGACTGGTGAGTACTCAACCAAGTCATTCTGAGAATAGTGTAT
GCGGCGACCGAGTTGCTCTTGCCCGGCGTCAATACGGGATAATACCGCGCCACATAGCAGAACTTTAAAA
GTGCTCATCATTGGAAAACGTTCTTCGGGGCGAAAACTCTCAAGGATCTTACCGCTGTTGAGATCCAGTT
CGATGTAACCCACTCGTGCACCCAACTGATCTTCAGCATCTTTTACTTTCACCAGCGTTTCTGGGTGAGC
AAAAACAGGAAGGCAAAATGCCGCAAAAAAGGGAATAAGGGCGACACGGAAATGTTGAATACTCAT
